Addgene plasmid #185089: KBB419
Purpose: Swi6L-GFP expressing N-term 273 amino acids of Swi6
Depositing lab: Ken Belanger. Depositing organization: Colgate University. Publication: Exportin Crm1 is important for Swi6 nuclear shuttling and MBF transcription activation in Saccharomyces cerevisiae. Belanger KD, Yewdell WT, Barber MF, Russo AN, Pettit MA, Damuth EK, Hussain N, Geier SJ, Belanger KG. BMC Mol Cell Biol. 2022 Feb 21;23(1):10. doi: 10.1186/s12860-022-00409-6. PubMed 35189816.
Backbone
  Vector backbone: pRS316
  Vector type: Yeast Expression
  Selectable markers: URA3
Growth in bacteria
  Bacterial resistance: Ampicillin, 100 μg/mL
  Growth temperature: 37°C
  Growth strain: DH5alpha
  Copy number: High Copy
Gene/Insert
  Gene/Insert name: SWI6
  Species: S. cerevisiae (budding yeast)
  Mutation: Swi6 truncation at aa 273
  Tag / fusion protein: GFP (C terminal on insert)
  Cloning method: Restriction Enzyme; 5′ cloning site unknown (unknown if destroyed)
Terms and licenses: Academic/Nonprofit Terms; Industry Terms: Not Available to Industry
How to cite: KBB419 was a gift from Ken Belanger (Addgene plasmid # 185089 ; http://n2t.net/addgene:185089 ; RRID:Addgene_185089)
