[The description below was written by a language model from this plasmid's Addgene catalogue record and pLannotate feature annotations shown in this document.]
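Description:
KBB419 is a yeast expression plasmid built on pRS316, a low-copy centromeric shuttle vector for Saccharomyces cerevisiae. In yeast it is maintained by the CEN6/ARS element and selected through the URA3 marker, which complements uracil auxotrophy and can be counterselected with 5-fluoroorotic acid. In E. coli it replicates at high copy from a ColE1/pUC-type origin and is selected with ampicillin via the β-lactamase gene. The backbone also carries the usual pBluescript-derived elements: an f1 origin, lacZα and multiple-cloning-site remnants, and flanking T3 and T7 promoters.

The payload is a truncated S. cerevisiae SWI6 open reading frame encoding the N-terminal 273 amino acids of Swi6, a component of cell-cycle-regulated transcription complexes, fused at its C terminus to GFP (annotated as the S65T variant). The record does not name the promoter. However, the feature table shows a few hundred bases of unannotated sequence upstream of the SWI6 coding region, preceded by a fragment of VTA1 on the opposite strand. This arrangement would fit a genomic fragment carrying native SWI6 upstream sequence, although the record does not confirm that. Downstream of GFP are a short fragment annotated as a T7 gene 10-derived tag, a T7 terminator and a piece of a tetracycline resistance gene. These look like leftovers from the vector that supplied the GFP cassette, and no dedicated yeast terminator is annotated.

The associated publication concerns Crm1-dependent nuclear shuttling of Swi6 and MBF transcription activation. In that context, this construct serves as a fluorescent reporter for the subcellular localization of the Swi6 N-terminal region in live yeast, helping to map which portions of the protein direct nuclear import and export.
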