Features (pLannotate 1.2.2; 25 found; start..end, strand, type, name):
    668..1256    +  rep_origin     ori: high-copy-number ColE1/pMB1/pBR322/pUC origin of replication
   1439..1531    +  CDS            lacI (fragment): lac repressor; lacI; The lac repressor binds to the lac operator to inhibit transcription in E. coli. This inhibition can be relieved by adding lactose or isopropyl-β-D-thiogalactopyranoside (IPTG).
   1544..1565    +  protein_bind   CAP binding site: CAP binding activates transcription in the presence of cAMP. E. coli catabolite activator protein
   1580..1610    +  promoter       lac promoter: promoter for the E. coli lac operon
   1618..1634    +  protein_bind   lac operator: The lac repressor binds to the lac operator to inhibit transcription in E. coli. This inhibition can be relieved by adding lactose or isopropyl-β-D-thiogalactopyranoside (IPTG). lac repressor encoded by lacI
   1679..1697    +  promoter       T3 promoter: promoter for bacteriophage T3 RNA polymerase
   1709..1768    -  misc_feature   MCS (fragment): pBluescript multiple cloning site
   1769..1987    -  CDS            VTA1 (fragment): VTA1_YEAST - Experimental evidence at protein level: Swiss-Prot protein existence level 1. Has a role in the formation of the multivesicular body (MVB). Required for the sorting of lipids to form intralumenal vesicles and for fluid-phase transport to the vacuole. Required for sorting the plasma membrane proteins STE2 and STE3 into the MVB. Acts a cofactor of VSP4, promotes the oligomerization of VPS4 and stimulates its ATPase activity by 6- to 8-fold. From Saccharomyces cerevisiae (strain ATCC 204508 / S288c) (Baker's yeast).
   2257..3078    +  CDS            SWI6 (fragment): SWI6_YEAST - Experimental evidence at protein level: Swiss-Prot protein existence level 1. Part of a complex involved in cell-cycle-dependent transcription. SWI4 and SWI6 are required for formation of the cell- cycle box factor-DNA complex. The repeated element in the upstream region of HO (5'-CACGAAAA-3') is called the cell cycle box (CCB). From Saccharomyces cerevisiae (strain ATCC 204508 / S288c) (Baker's yeast).
   3076..3786    +  CDS            GFP (S65T): GFP (S65T) is a basic (constitutively fluorescent) green fluorescent protein published in 1995, derived from Aequorea victoria.
   3794..3843    +  CDS            SET1 (fragment): solubility-enhancement tag derived from T7 phage gene 10B
   3851..3898    +  terminator     T7 terminator: transcription terminator for bacteriophage T7 RNA polymerase
   3924..4072    -  CDS            TcR (fragment): tetracycline efflux protein; tet; confers resistance to tetracycline
   4069..4097    -  misc_feature   MCS (fragment): pBluescript multiple cloning site
   4106..4124    -  promoter       T7 promoter: promoter for bacteriophage T7 RNA polymerase
   4127..4284    +  CDS            lacZα (fragment): LacZα fragment of β-galactosidase; lacZ fragment
   4288..4716    +  rep_origin     f1 ori (sequence partly withheld): f1 bacteriophage origin of replication; arrow indicates direction of (+) strand synthesis
   4744..4795    -  misc_feature   bom (fragment): basis of mobility region from pBR322
   4874..5677    -  CDS            URA3: orotidine-5'-phosphate decarboxylase, required for uracil biosynthesis; S. cerevisiae URA3; yeast auxotrophic marker, counterselectable with 5-fluoroorotic acid (5-FOA)
   5678..5893    -  promoter       URA3 promoter: S. cerevisiae URA3
   5901..5950    -  misc_feature   bom (fragment): basis of mobility region from pBR322
   6052..6087    -  CDS            rop (fragment): Rop protein, which maintains plasmids at low copy number; rop
   6155..6658    -  misc_feature   CEN/ARS: S. cerevisiae CEN6 centromere fused to an autonomously replicating sequence
   6695..6799    +  promoter       AmpR promoter: bla
   6800..497     +  CDS            AmpR (across the origin): β-lactamase; bla; confers resistance to ampicillin, carbenicillin, and related antibiotics
>Addgene plasmid #185089 | KBB419 | addgene full sequence | sequence record 368084 | Addgene NGS Result
GTGCTGCCATAACCATGAGTGATAACACTGCGGCCAACTTACTTCTGACAACGATCGGAGGACCGAAGGA
GCTAACCGCTTTTTTGCACAACATGGGGGATCATGTAACTCGCCTTGATCGTTGGGAACCGGAGCTGAAT
GAAGCCATACCAAACGACGAGCGTGACACCACGATGCCTGTAGCAATGGCAACAACGTTGCGCAAACTAT
TAACTGGCGAACTACTTACTCTAGCTTCCCGGCAACAATTAATAGACTGGATGGAGGCGGATAAAGTTGC
AGGACCACTTCTGCGCTCGGCCCTTCCGGCTGGCTGGTTTATTGCTGATAAATCTGGAGCCGGTGAGCGT
GGGTCTCGCGGTATCATTGCAGCACTGGGGCCAGATGGTAAGCCCTCCCGTATCGTAGTTATCTACACGA
CGGGGAGTCAGGCAACTATGGATGAACGAAATAGACAGATCGCTGAGATAGGTGCCTCACTGATTAAGCA
TTGGTAACTGTCAGACCAAGTTTACTCATATATACTTTAGATTGATTTAAAACTTCATTTTTAATTTAAA
AGGATCTAGGTGAAGATCCTTTTTGATAATCTCATGACCAAAATCCCTTAACGTGAGTTTTCGTTCCACT
GAGCGTCAGACCCCGTAGAAAAGATCAAAGGATCTTCTTGAGATCCTTTTTTTCTGCGCGTAATCTGCTG
CTTGCAAACAAAAAAACCACCGCTACCAGCGGTGGTTTGTTTGCCGGATCAAGAGCTACCAACTCTTTTT
CCGAAGGTAACTGGCTTCAGCAGAGCGCAGATACCAAATACTGTTCTTCTAGTGTAGCCGTAGTTAGGCC
ACCACTTCAAGAACTCTGTAGCACCGCCTACATACCTCGCTCTGCTAATCCTGTTACCAGTGGCTGCTGC
CAGTGGCGATAAGTCGTGTCTTACCGGGTTGGACTCAAGACGATAGTTACCGGATAAGGCGCAGCGGTCG
GGCTGAACGGGGGGTTCGTGCACACAGCCCAGCTTGGAGCGAACGACCTACACCGAACTGAGATACCTAC
AGCGTGAGCTATGAGAAAGCGCCACGCTTCCCGAAGGGAGAAAGGCGGACAGGTATCCGGTAAGCGGCAG
GGTCGGAACAGGAGAGCGCACGAGGGAGCTTCCAGGGGGAAACGCCTGGTATCTTTATAGTCCTGTCGGG
TTTCGCCACCTCTGACTTGAGCGTCGATTTTTGTGATGCTCGTCAGGGGGGCGGAGCCTATGGAAAAACG
CCAGCAACGCGGCCTTTTTACGGTTCCTGGCCTTTTGCTGGCCTTTTGCTCACATGTTCTTTCCTGCGTT
ATCCCCTGATTCTGTGGATAACCGTATTACCGCCTTTGAGTGAGCTGATACCGCTCGCCGCAGCCGAACG
ACCGAGCGCAGCGAGTCAGTGAGCGAGGAAGCGGAAGAGCGCCCAATACGCAAACCGCCTCTCCCCGCGC
GTTGGCCGATTCATTAATGCAGCTGGCACGACAGGTTTCCCGACTGGAAAGCGGGCAGTGAGCGCAACGC
AATTAATGTGAGTTAGCTCACTCATTAGGCACCCCAGGCTTTACACTTTATGCTTCCGGCTCGTATGTTG
TGTGGAATTGTGAGCGGATAACAATTTCACACAGGAAACAGCTATGACCATGATTACGCCAAGCTCGAAA
TTAACCCTCACTAAAGGGAACAAAAGCTGGTACCGGGCCCCCCCTCGAGGTCGACGGTATCGATAAGCTT
GATATCGAATTCCTGCAGGTCACTGTCTTCTGCTTCACTCTCGCCGCCAATCTCCTTCTTAAACGCTTCA
ATAGTATCAAGAAGTTCTGTCGCTAGTGCGGTCATCTCTTGCGACCGATCTTCTTCACTCAGTATCAATT
CCACCGCATATAACTGAAGATAGTATCCGATGATCCCTAACCCAACTTTGTCAAAATCCTTCGCTGTAGC
GACAACCCTTGCAGCGTTACTAGCCATAGAATTTATTTAAAATGTGGACAATTAGTTTCTAAAAATTGAA
TCAAATAAAATAAGAAAGCTTATTGTTCCTTTTTTTGTCTTCATCTGGACCGTTTGGATAAGATCATTCA
CCAAATCTTAGTTTTTTTTTTTAGTTTCCTTCTCCAACGATTTCATAATAATAAAAAAAAACAACAAAAA
ACACGATTGAGAAACATCAATATGAACTAAGCAATAGCTAAAAAAAAAAGAATAATAAAGGGGAACACAG
TATAATTCTCGAGAGGATGGCGTTGGAAGAAGTGGTACGATACTTAGGACCTCACAATGAGATCCCTTTG
ACACTCACTAGAGACTCGGAGACTGGCCATTTCCTCCTGAAACATTTTCTGCCCATTTTGCAGCAATATC
ATGACACGGGGAATATTAACGAGACCAACCCCGATAGTTTCCCCACTGATGAGGAAAGAAATAAATTACT
GGCACATTATGGAATTGCTGTAAATACAGACGACCGAGGTGAGTTATGGATAGAGCTGGAAAAATGTTTA
CAATTATTAAACATGCTAAATTTATTCGGTTTGTTCCAGGATGCATTCGAATTTGAGGAGCCTGAAACAG
ATCAGGATGAAGAAGATCCCAGCCATTCGAAACTACCAGAAAACAAGACCAAAAGTGAAAATTCTAAGGA
TAATATCAGCTCAAAGAGGATTAATAATTTACAAGATATGAGCCTGGATTCTGATGCACACAGAGAATTA
GGCTCTCCTTTAAAAAAACTAAAAATAGATACCTCTGTAATAGATGCTGAGAGTGACTCCACTCCGAATA
CTGCCAGAGGCAAGCCTAACGATGATATTAATAAGGGCCCTAGCGGCGACAATGAAAATAATGGCACTGA
TGACAATGACAGAACCGCTGGACCTATCATAACATTCACTCATGACCTAACTTCTGACTTTTTAAGCAGT
CCACTGAAAATCATGAAAGCACTACCTTCTCCAGTTGTAAATGATAATGAACAGAAGATGAAACTAGAGG
CATTCTTACAACGGTTGTTATTTCCAGAAATTCAAGAAATGCCTACATCCCTTAATAATGACAGCAGCAA
AGGAGAAGAACTCTTCACTGGAGTTGTCCCAATTCTTGTTGAATTAGATGGTGATGTTAATGGGCACAAA
TTTTCTGTCAGTGGAGAGGGTGAAGGTGATGCAACATACGGAAAACTTACCCTTAAATTTATTTGCACTA
CTGGAAAACTACCTGTTCCATGGCCAACACTTGTCACTACTTTCACTTATGGTGTTCAGTGCTTTTCAAG
ATACCCGGATCATATGAAACGGCATGACTTTTTCAAGAGTGCCATGCCCGAAGGTTATGTACAGGAAAGA
ACTATATTTTTCAAAGATGACGGGAACTACAAGACACGTGCTGAAGTCAAGTTTGAAGGTGATACCCTTG
TTAATAGAATCGAGTTAAAAGGTATTGATTTTAAAGAAGATGGAAACATTCTTGGGCACAAATTGGAATA
CAACTATAACTCACACAATGTATACATCATGGCAGACAAACAAAAGAATGGAATCAAAGCTAACTTCAAA
ATTAGACACAACATTGAAGATGGAAGCGTTCAACTAGCAGACCATTATCAACAAAATACTCCAATTGGCG
ATGGCCCTGTCCTTTTACCAGACAACCATTACCTGTCCACACAATCTGCCCTTTCGAAAGATCCCAACGA
AAAGAGAGACCACATGGTCCTTCTTGAGTTTGTAACAGCTGCTGGGATTACACATGGCATGGATGAACTA
TACAAAGGATCCGGCTGCTAACAAAGCCCGAAAGGAAGCTGAGTTGGCTGCTGCCACCGCTGAGCAATAA
CTAGCATAACCCCTTGGGGCCTCTAAACGGGTCTTGAGGGGTTTTTTGCTGAAAGGAGGAACTATATCCG
GATATCCACAGGACGGGTGTGGTCGCCATGATCGCGTAGTCGATAGTGGCTCCAAGTAGCGAAGCGAGCA
GGACTGGGCGGCGGCCAAAGCGGTCGGACAGTGCTCCGAGAACGGGTGCGCATAGAAATTGCATCAACGC
ATATAGCGCTAGAGCGGCCGCCACCGCGGTGGAGCTCCAATTCGCCCTATAGTGAGTCGTATTACAATTC
ACTGGCCGTCGTTTTACAACGTCGTGACTGGGAAAACCCTGGCGTTACCCAACTTAATCGCCTTGCAGCA
CATCCCCCTTTCGCCAGCTGGCGTAATAGCGAAGAGGCCCGCACCGATCGCCCTTCCCAACAGTTGCGCA
GCCTGAATGGCGAATGG
[124 nt withheld, positions 4288-4411]
C
[91 nt withheld, positions 4413-4503]
A
[49 nt withheld, positions 4505-4553]
CCTTTGACGTTGGAGTCCACGTTCTTT
[37 nt withheld, positions 4581-4617]
ACCCTATCTCGGTCTATTCTTTTGATTTATAAGGGATTTTGCCGATTTCGGCCTATTGGTTAAAAAATGA
GCTGATTTAACAAAAATTTAACGCGAATTTTAACAAAATATTAACGCTTACAATTTCCTGATGCGGTATT
TTCTCCTTACGCATCTGTGCGGTATTTCACACCGCATAGGGTAATAACTGATATAATTAAATTGAAGCTC
TAATTTGTGAGTTTAGTATACATGCATTTACTTATAATACAGTTTTTTAGTTTTGCTGGCCGCATCTTCT
CAAATATGCTTCCCAGCCTGCTTTTCTGTAACGTTCACCCTCTACCTTAGCATCCCTTCCCTTTGCAAAT
AGTCCTCTTCCAACAATAATAATGTCAGATCCTGTAGAGACCACATCATCCACGGTTCTATACTGTTGAC
CCAATGCGTCTCCCTTGTCATCTAAACCCACACCGGGTGTCATAATCAACCAATCGTAACCTTCATCTCT
TCCACCCATGTCTCTTTGAGCAATAAAGCCGATAACAAAATCTTTGTCGCTCTTCGCAATGTCAACAGTA
CCCTTAGTATATTCTCCAGTAGATAGGGAGCCCTTGCATGACAATTCTGCTAACATCAAAAGGCCTCTAG
GTTCCTTTGTTACTTCTTCTGCCGCCTGCTTCAAACCGCTAACAATACCTGGGCCCACCACACCGTGTGC
ATTCGTAATGTCTGCCCATTCTGCTATTCTGTATACACCCGCAGAGTACTGCAATTTGACTGTATTACCA
ATGTCAGCAAATTTTCTGTCTTCGAAGAGTAAAAAATTGTACTTGGCGGATAATGCCTTTAGCGGCTTAA
CTGTGCCCTCCATGGAAAAATCAGTCAAGATATCCACATGTGTTTTTAGTAAACAAATTTTGGGACCTAA
TGCTTCAACTAACTCCAGTAATTCCTTGGTGGTACGAACATCCAATGAAGCACACAAGTTTGTTTGCTTT
TCGTGCATGATATTAAATAGCTTGGCAGCAACAGGACTAGGATGAGTAGCAGCACGTTCCTTATATGTAG
CTTTCGACATGATTTATCTTCGTTTCCTGCAGGTTTTTGTTCTGTGCAGTTGGGTTAAGAATACTGGGCA
ATTTCATGTTTCTTCAACACTACATATGCGTATATATACCAATCTAAGTCTGTGCTCCTTCCTTCGTTCT
TCCTTCTGTTCGGAGATTACCGAATCAAAAAAATTTCAAGGAAACCGAAATCAAAAAAAAGAATAAAAAA
AAAATGATGAATTGAAAAGGTGGTATGGTGCACTCTCAGTACAATCTGCTCTGATGCCGCATAGTTAAGC
CAGCCCCGACACCCGCCAACACCCGCTGACGCGCCCTGACGGGCTTGTCTGCTCCCGGCATCCGCTTACA
GACAAGCTGTGACCGTCTCCGGGAGCTGCATGTGTCAGAGGTTTTCACCGTCATCACCGAAACGCGCGAG
ACGAAAGGGCCTCGTGATACGCCTATTTTTATAGGTTAATGTCATGATAATAATGGTTTCTTAGACGGAT
CGCTTGCCTGTAACTTACACGCGCCTCGTATCTTTTAATGATGGAATAATTTGGGAATTTACTCTGTGTT
TATTTATTTTTATGTTTTGTATTTGGATTTTAGAAAGTAAATAAAGAAGGTAGAAGAGTTACGGAATGAA
GAAAAAAAAATAAACAAAGGTTTAAAAAATTTCAACAAAAAGCGTACTTTACATATATATTTATTAGACA
AGAAAAGCAGATTAAATAGATATACATTCGATTAACGATAAGTAAAATGTAAAATCACAGGATTTTCGTG
TGTGGTCTTCTACACAGACAAGATGAAACAATTCGGCATTAATACCTGAGAGCAGGAAGAGCAAGATAAA
AGGTAGTATTTGTTGGCGATCCCCCTAGAGTCTTTTACATCTTCGGAAAACAAAAACTATTTTTTCTTTA
ATTTCTTTTTTTACTTTCTATTTTTAATTTATATATTTATATTAAAAAATTTAAATTATAATTATTTTTA
TAGCACGTGATGAAAAGGACCCAGGTGGCACTTTTCGGGGAAATGTGCGCGGAACCCCTATTTGTTTATT
TTTCTAAATACATTCAAATATGTATCCGCTCATGAGACAATAACCCTGATAAATGCTTCAATAATATTGA
AAAAGGAAGAGTATGAGTATTCAACATTTCCGTGTCGCCCTTATTCCCTTTTTTGCGGCATTTTGCCTTC
CTGTTTTTGCTCACCCAGAAACGCTGGTGAAAGTAAAAGATGCTGAAGATCAGTTGGGTGCACGAGTGGG
TTACATCGAACTGGATCTCAACAGCGGTAAGATCCTTGAGAGTTTTCGCCCCGAAGAACGTTTTCCAATG
ATGAGCACTTTTAAAGTTCTGCTATGTGGCGCGGTATTATCCCGTATTGACGCCGGGCAAGAGCAACTCG
GTCGCCGCATACACTATTCTCAGAATGACTTGGTTGAGTACTCACCAGTCACAGAAAAGCATCTTACGGA
TGGCATGACAGTAAGAGAATTATGCA
